Addgene plasmid #112588: pGAT2
Purpose: (Empty Backbone) Used for expression of protein in E. coli as Thrombin cleavable N-terminal 6His-tag-GST fusions
Depositing lab: Marko Hyvönen & Johan Peränen. Depositing organization: University of Cambridge. Publication: T7 vectors with modified T7lac promoter for expression of proteins in Escherichia coli. Peranen J, Rikkonen M, Hyvonen M, Kaariainen L. Anal Biochem. 1996 May 1;236(2):371-3. S0003269796901876 PubMed 8660525.
Backbone
  Vector backbone: pBAT4
  Vector type: Bacterial Expression
  Tag / fusion protein: 6His-GST (N terminal on backbone)
Growth in bacteria
  Bacterial resistance: Ampicillin, 100 μg/mL
  Growth temperature: 37°C
  Growth strain: DH5alpha
  Copy number: High Copy
Gene/Insert
  Gene/Insert name: None
  Tag / fusion protein: 6His-GST (N terminal on backbone)
Terms and licenses: Academic/Nonprofit Terms; Industry Terms: Not Available to Industry
How to cite: pGAT2 was a gift from Marko Hyvönen & Johan Peränen (Addgene plasmid # 112588 ; http://n2t.net/addgene:112588 ; RRID:Addgene_112588)
