[The description below was written by a language model from this plasmid's Addgene catalogue record and pLannotate feature annotations shown in this document.]
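Description:
pGAT2 is an empty bacterial expression backbone derived from pBAT4, designed for producing recombinant proteins in E. coli as fusions to an N-terminal 6His-GST tag that can be removed with thrombin. It is a high-copy plasmid of roughly 5.2 kb, replicating from a ColE1/pUC-type origin and selected with ampicillin through the β-lactamase (AmpR) gene and its own promoter. Two sequence records are available, an NGS result and a depositor sequence. They differ by a few bases in length and in their start point, but they annotate essentially the same set of features in the same order.

The expression cassette begins with a T7 promoter immediately followed by a lac operator (a T7lac arrangement) and the efficient ribosome binding site from phage T7 gene 10. Next come the His tag and the Schistosoma japonicum glutathione S-transferase coding sequence. A gap between GST and the T7 terminator presumably holds the thrombin site and cloning sites, although neither is annotated in the feature tables. A reverse-oriented SP6 promoter also lies in this interval. The plasmid carries a full lacI gene under the lacIq promoter, which supplies abundant lac repressor to keep the T7lac promoter off until IPTG is added. Transcription requires a host that provides T7 RNA polymerase.

Several short hits appear to be remnants of vector ancestry or partial matches rather than functional parts. These include fragments of f1/M13 origin flanking the lacI cassette, as well as fragments of bom, rop, lacZα, RSF ori and a gene 10-derived tag. The dual tag allows purification on either nickel or glutathione resins, followed by tag removal.
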