Features (pLannotate 1.2.2; 23 found; start..end, strand, type, name):
      1..19      +  promoter       T7 promoter: promoter for bacteriophage T7 RNA polymerase
     19..43      +  protein_bind   lac operator: The lac repressor binds to the lac operator to inhibit transcription in E. coli. This inhibition can be relieved by adding lactose or isopropyl-β-D-thiogalactopyranoside (IPTG). lac repressor encoded by lacI
     56..78      +  RBS            RBS: efficient ribosome binding site from bacteriophage T7 gene 10 (Olins and Rangwala, 1989)
     98..115     +  CDS            7xHis (fragment): 6xHis affinity tag
    134..785     +  CDS            GST (fragment): glutathione S-transferase from Schistosoma japonicum
    905..923     -  promoter       SP6 promoter: promoter for bacteriophage SP6 RNA polymerase
    938..987     +  CDS            SET1 (fragment): solubility-enhancement tag derived from T7 phage gene 10B
    995..1042    +  terminator     T7 terminator: transcription terminator for bacteriophage T7 RNA polymerase
   1071..1137    +  CDS            lacZα (fragment): LacZα fragment of β-galactosidase; lacZ fragment
   1141..1365    -  rep_origin     M13 ori (fragment) (sequence partly withheld): M13 bacteriophage origin of replication; arrow indicates direction of (+) strand synthesis
   1366..1386    -  misc_feature   MCS (fragment): pUC18/19 multiple cloning site
   1385..1403    -  promoter       lac UV5 promoter (fragment): E. coli lac promoter with an "up" mutation
   1418..1439    -  protein_bind   CAP binding site: CAP binding activates transcription in the presence of cAMP. E. coli catabolite activator protein
   1452..2534    -  CDS            lacI: lac repressor; lacI; The lac repressor binds to the lac operator to inhibit transcription in E. coli. This inhibition can be relieved by adding lactose or isopropyl-β-D-thiogalactopyranoside (IPTG).
   2535..2612    -  promoter       lacIq promoter: lacI (mutant); In the lacIq allele, a single base change in the promoter boosts expression of the lacI gene about 10-fold.
   2612..2630    -  misc_feature   MCS (fragment): pUC18/19 multiple cloning site
   2631..2864    -  rep_origin     f1 ori (fragment) (sequence partly withheld): f1 bacteriophage origin of replication; arrow indicates direction of (+) strand synthesis
   2867..2966    -  misc_feature   bom (fragment): basis of mobility region from pBR322
   3068..3103    -  CDS            rop (fragment): Rop protein, which maintains plasmids at low copy number; rop
   3198..3302    +  promoter       AmpR promoter: bla
   3303..4163    +  CDS            AmpR: β-lactamase; bla; confers resistance to ampicillin, carbenicillin, and related antibiotics
   4334..4922    +  rep_origin     ori: high-copy-number ColE1/pMB1/pBR322/pUC origin of replication
   5105..5161    +  CDS            lacI (fragment): lac repressor; lacI; The lac repressor binds to the lac operator to inhibit transcription in E. coli. This inhibition can be relieved by adding lactose or isopropyl-β-D-thiogalactopyranoside (IPTG).
>Addgene plasmid #112588 | pGAT2 | depositor full sequence | sequence record 212053 | Full Sequence
TAATACGACTCACTATAGGGAATTGTGAGCGGATAACAATTCCTCTAGAAATAATTTTGTTTAACTTTAA
GAAGGAGATATATCCATGAACACCATTCATCACCATCACCATCACAACACTAGTAGCAATTCCATGTCCC
CTATACTAGGTTATTGGAAAATTAAGGGCCTTGTGCAACCCACTCGACTTCTTTTGGAATATCTTGAAGA
AAAATATGAAGAGCATTTGTATGAGCGCGATGAAGGTGATAAATGGCGAAACAAAAAGTTTGAATTGGGT
TTGGAGTTTCCCAATCTTCCTTATTATATTGATGGTGATGTTAAATTAACACAGTCTATGGCCATCATAC
GTTATATAGCTGACAAGCACAACATGTTGGGTGGTTGTCCAAAAGAGCGTGCAGAGATTTCAATGCTTGA
AGGAGCGGTTTTGGATATTAGATACGGTGTTTCGAGAATTGCATATAGTAAAGACTTTGAAACTCTCAAA
GTTGATTTTCTTAGCAAGCTACCTGAAATGCTGAAAATGTTCGAAGATCGTTTATGTCATAAAACATATT
TAAATGGTGATCATGTAACCCATCCTGACTTCATGTTGTATGACGCTCTTGATGTTGTTTTATACATGGA
CCCAATGTGCCTGGATGCGTTCCCAAAATTAGTTTGTTTTAAAAAACGTATTGAAGCTATCCCACAAATT
GATAAGTACTTGAAATCCAGCAAGTATATAGCATGGCCTTTGCAGGGCTGGCAAGCCACGTTTGGTGGTG
GCGACCATCCTCCAACTAGTGGATCTGGTGGTGGTGGCGGCCGCCTGGTTCCGAGGGGATCCATGGATAT
CGAATTCGTCGACCTCGAGGGATCCGGGCCCTCTAGATGCGGCCGCATGCATAAGCTTGAGTATTCTATA
GTGTCACCTAAATCCCAGCTTGATCCGGCTGCTAACAAAGCCCGAAAGGAAGCTGAGTTGGCTGCTGCCA
CCGCTGAGCAATAACTAGCATAACCCCTTGGGGCCTCTAAACGGGTCTTGAGGGGTTTTTTGCTGAAAGG
AGGAACTATATCCGGATAACCTGGCGTAATAGCGAAGAGGCCCGCACCGATCGCCCTTCCCAACAGTTGC
GCAGCCTGAATGGCGAATGGAAATTGTAAACGTTAATATTTTGTTAAAATTCGCGTTAAATATTTGTTAA
ATCAGCTCATTTTTTAACCAATAGGCCGAAATCGGCAAAATCCCTTATAAATCAAAAGAATAGACCGAGA
TAGGGT
[37 nt withheld, positions 1267-1303]
AAAGAACGTGGACTCCAACGTCAAAGG
[35 nt withheld, positions 1331-1365]
AGCTTGCATGCCTGCAGGTCGGAAGCATAAAGTGTAAAGCCTGGGGTGCCTAATGAGTGAGCTAACTCAC
ATTAATTGCGTTGCGCTCACTGCCCGCTTTCCAGTCGGGAAACCTGTCGTGCCAGCTGCATTAATGAATC
GGCCAACGCGCGGGGAGAGGCGGTTTGCGTATTGGGCGCCAGGGTGGTTTTTCTTTTCACCAGTGAGACG
GGCAACAGCTGATTGCCCTTCACCGCCTGGCCCTGAGAGAGTTGCAGCAAGCGGTCCACGCTGGTTTGCC
CCAGCAGGCGAAAATCCTGTTTGATGGTGGTTGACGGCGGGATATAACATGAGCTGTCTTCGGTATCGTC
GTATCCCACTACCGAGATATCCGCACCAACGCGCAGCCCGGACTCGGTAATGGCGCGCATTGCGCCCAGC
GCCATCTGATCGTTGGCAACCAGCATCGCAGTGGGAACGATGCCCTCATTCAGCATTTGCATGGTTTGTT
GAAAACCGGACATGGCACTCCAGTCGCCTTCCCGTTCCGCTATCGGCTGAATTTGATTGCGAGTGAGATA
TTTATGCCAGCCAGCCAGACGCAGACGCGCCGAGACAGAACTTAATGGGCCCGCTAACAGCGCGATTTGC
TGGTGACCCAATGCGACCAGATGCTCCACGCCCAGTCGCGTACCGTCTTCATGGGAGAAAATAATACTGT
TGATGGGTGTCTGGTCAGAGACATCAAGAAATAACGCCGGAACATTAGTGCAGGCAGCTTCCACAGCAAT
GGCATCCTGGTCATCCAGCGGATAGTTAATGATCAGCCCACTGACGCGTTGCGCGAGAAGATTGTGCACC
GCCGCTTTACAGGCTTCGACGCCGCTTCGTTCTACCATCGACACCACCACGCTGGCACCCAGTTGATCGG
CGCGAGATTTAATCGCCGCGACAATTTGCGACGGCGCGTGCAGGGCCAGACTGGAGGTGGCAACGCCAAT
CAGCAACGACTGTTTGCCCGCCAGTTGTTGTGCCACGCGGTTGGGAATGTAATTCAGCTCCGCCATCGCC
GCTTCCACTTTTTCCCGCGTTTTCGCAGAAACGTGGCTGGCCTGGTTCACCACGCGGGAAACGGTCTGAT
AAGAGACACCGGCATACTCTGCGACATCGTATAACGTTACTGGTTTCACATTCACCACCCTGAATTGACT
CTCTTCCGGGCGCTATCATGCCATACCGCGAAAGGTTTTGCACCATTCGATGGTGTCGGGTACCGAGCTC
GAATT
[32 nt withheld, positions 2631-2662]
CGGTCGAGGTGCCGTAAAGCT
[56 nt withheld, positions 2684-2739]
G
[124 nt withheld, positions 2741-2864]
CGCCTGATGCGGTATTTTCTCCTTACGCATCTGTGCGGTATTTCACACCGCATATGGTGCACTCTCAGTA
CAATCTGCTCTGATGCCGCATAGTTAAGCCAGCCCCGACACCCGCCAACACCCGCTGACGCGCCCTGACG
GGCTTGTCTGCTCCCGGCATCCGCTTACAGACAAGCTGTGACCGTCTCCGGGAGCTGCATGTGTCAGAGG
TTTTCACCGTCATCACCGAAACGCGCGAGACGAAAGGGCCTCGTGATACGCCTATTTTTATAGGTTAATG
TCATGATAATAATGGTTTCTTAGACGTCAGGTGGCACTTTTCGGGGAAATGTGCGCGGAACCCCTATTTG
TTTATTTTTCTAAATACATTCAAATATGTATCCGCTCATGAGACAATAACCCTGATAAATGCTTCAATAA
TATTGAAAAAGGAAGAGTATGAGTATTCAACATTTCCGTGTCGCCCTTATTCCCTTTTTTGCGGCATTTT
GCCTTCCTGTTTTTGCTCACCCAGAAACGCTGGTGAAAGTAAAAGATGCTGAAGATCAGTTGGGTGCACG
AGTGGGTTACATCGAACTGGATCTCAACAGCGGTAAGATCCTTGAGAGTTTTCGCCCCGAAGAACGTTTT
CCAATGATGAGCACTTTTAAAGTTCTGCTATGTCATACACTATTATCCCGTATTGACGCCGGGCAAGAGC
AACTCGGTCGCCGGGCGCGGTATTCTCAGAATGACTTGGTTGAGTACTCACCAGTCACAGAAAAGCATCT
TACGGATGGCATGACAGTAAGAGAATTATGCAGTGCTGCCATAACCATGAGTGATAACACTGCGGCCAAC
TTACTTCTGACAACGATCGGAGGACCGAAGGAGCTAACCGCTTTTTTGCACAACATGGGGGATCATGTAA
CTCGCCTTGATCGTTGGGAACCGGAGCTGAATGAAGCCATACCAAACGACGAGCGTGACACCACGATGCC
TGTAGCAATGGCAACAACGTTGCGCAAACTATTAACTGGCGAACTACTTACTCTAGCTTCCCGGCAACAA
TTAATAGACTGGATGGAGGCGGATAAAGTTGCAGGACCACTTCTGCGCTCGGCCCTTCCGGCTGGCTGGT
TTATTGCTGATAAATCTGGAGCCGGTGAGCGTGGGTCTCGCGGTATCATTGCAGCACTGGGGCCAGATGG
TAAGCCCTCCCGTATCGTAGTTATCTACACGACGGGGAGTCAGGCAACTATGGATGAACGAAATAGACAG
ATCGCTGAGATAGGTGCCTCACTGATTAAGCATTGGTAACTGTCAGACCAAGTTTACTCATATATACTTT
AGATTGATTTAAAACTTCATTTTTAATTTAAAAGGATCTAGGTGAAGATCCTTTTTGATAATCTCATGAC
CAAAATCCCTTAACGTGAGTTTTCGTTCCACTGAGCGTCAGACCCCGTAGAAAAGATCAAAGGATCTTCT
TGAGATCCTTTTTTTCTGCGCGTAATCTGCTGCTTGCAAACAAAAAAACCACCGCTACCAGCGGTGGTTT
GTTTGCCGGATCAAGAGCTACCAACTCTTTTTCCGAAGGTAACTGGCTTCAGCAGAGCGCAGATACCAAA
TACTGTCCTTCTAGTGTAGCCGTAGTTAGGCCACCACTTCAAGAACTCTGTAGCACCGCCTACATACCTC
GCTCTGCTAATCCTGTTACCAGTGGCTGCTGCCAGTGGCGATAAGTCGTGTCTTACCGGGTTGGACTCAA
GACGATAGTTACCGGATAAGGCGCAGCGGTCGGGCTGAACGGGGGGTTCGTGCACACAGCCCAGCTTGGA
GCGAACGACCTACACCGAACTGAGATACCTACAGCGTGAGCTATGAGAAAGCGCCACGCTTCCCGAAGGG
AGAAAGGCGGACAGGTATCCGGTAAGCGGCAGGGTCGGAACAGGAGAGCGCACGAGGGAGCTTCCAGGGG
GAAACGCCTGGTATCTTTATAGTCCTGTCGGGTTTCGCCACCTCTGACTTGAGCGTCGATTTTTGTGATG
CTCGTCAGGGGGGCGGAGCCTATGGAAAAACGCCAGCAACGCGGCCTTTTTACGGTTCCTGGCCTTTTGC
TGGCCTTTTGCTCACATGTTCTTTCCTGCGTTATCCCCTGATTCTGTGGATAACCGTATTACCGCCTTTG
AGTGAGCTGATACCGCTCGCCGCAGCCGAACGACCGAGCGCAGCGAGTCAGTGAGCGAGGAAGCGGAAGA
GCGCCCAATACGCAAACCGCCTCTCCCCGCGCGTTGGCCGATTCATTAATGCAGCTGAT
