Features (pLannotate 1.2.2; 24 found; start..end, strand, type, name):
      1..99      +  rep_origin     RSF ori (fragment): Plasmids containing the RSF 1030 origin of replication can be propagated in E. coli cells that contain additional plasmids with compatible origins.
    101..157     +  CDS            lacI (fragment): lac repressor; lacI; The lac repressor binds to the lac operator to inhibit transcription in E. coli. This inhibition can be relieved by adding lactose or isopropyl-β-D-thiogalactopyranoside (IPTG).
    160..178     +  promoter       T7 promoter: promoter for bacteriophage T7 RNA polymerase
    178..202     +  protein_bind   lac operator: The lac repressor binds to the lac operator to inhibit transcription in E. coli. This inhibition can be relieved by adding lactose or isopropyl-β-D-thiogalactopyranoside (IPTG). lac repressor encoded by lacI
    215..237     +  RBS            RBS: efficient ribosome binding site from bacteriophage T7 gene 10 (Olins and Rangwala, 1989)
    257..274     +  CDS            7xHis (fragment): 6xHis affinity tag
    293..944     +  CDS            GST (fragment): glutathione S-transferase from Schistosoma japonicum
   1064..1082    -  promoter       SP6 promoter: promoter for bacteriophage SP6 RNA polymerase
   1097..1146    +  CDS            SET1 (fragment): solubility-enhancement tag derived from T7 phage gene 10B
   1154..1201    +  terminator     T7 terminator: transcription terminator for bacteriophage T7 RNA polymerase
   1230..1296    +  CDS            lacZα (fragment): LacZα fragment of β-galactosidase; lacZ fragment
   1300..1521    -  rep_origin     M13 ori (fragment) (sequence partly withheld): M13 bacteriophage origin of replication; arrow indicates direction of (+) strand synthesis
   1522..1542    -  misc_feature   MCS (fragment): pUC18/19 multiple cloning site
   1541..1559    -  promoter       lac UV5 promoter (fragment): E. coli lac promoter with an "up" mutation
   1574..1595    -  protein_bind   CAP binding site: CAP binding activates transcription in the presence of cAMP. E. coli catabolite activator protein
   1608..2690    -  CDS            lacI: lac repressor; lacI; The lac repressor binds to the lac operator to inhibit transcription in E. coli. This inhibition can be relieved by adding lactose or isopropyl-β-D-thiogalactopyranoside (IPTG).
   2691..2768    -  promoter       lacIq promoter: lacI (mutant); In the lacIq allele, a single base change in the promoter boosts expression of the lacI gene about 10-fold.
   2768..2786    -  misc_feature   MCS (fragment): pUC18/19 multiple cloning site
   2787..3017    -  rep_origin     f1 ori (fragment) (sequence partly withheld): f1 bacteriophage origin of replication; arrow indicates direction of (+) strand synthesis
   3018..3117    -  misc_feature   bom (fragment): basis of mobility region from pBR322
   3219..3254    -  CDS            rop (fragment): Rop protein, which maintains plasmids at low copy number; rop
   3349..3453    +  promoter       AmpR promoter: bla
   3454..4314    +  CDS            AmpR: β-lactamase; bla; confers resistance to ampicillin, carbenicillin, and related antibiotics
   4485..5073    +  rep_origin     ori: high-copy-number ColE1/pMB1/pBR322/pUC origin of replication
>Addgene plasmid #112588 | pGAT2 | addgene full sequence | sequence record 220181 | Addgene NGS Result
ATTCTGTGGATAACCGTATTACCGCCTTTGAGTGAGCTGATACCGCTCGCCGCAGCCGAACGACCGAGCG
CAGCGAGTCAGTGAGCGAGGAAGCGGAAGAGCGCCCAATACGCAAACCGCCTCTCCCCGCGCGTTGGCCG
ATTCATTAATGCAGCTGATTAATACGACTCACTATAGGGAATTGTGAGCGGATAACAATTCCTCTAGAAA
TAATTTTGTTTAACTTTAAGAAGGAGATATATCCATGAACACCATTCATCACCATCACCATCACAACACT
AGTAGCAATTCCATGTCCCCTATACTAGGTTATTGGAAAATTAAGGGCCTTGTGCAACCCACTCGACTTC
TTTTGGAATATCTTGAAGAAAAATATGAAGAGCATTTGTATGAGCGCGATGAAGGTGATAAATGGCGAAA
CAAAAAGTTTGAATTGGGTTTGGAGTTTCCCAATCTTCCTTATTATATTGATGGTGATGTTAAATTAACA
CAGTCTATGGCCATCATACGTTATATAGCTGACAAGCACAACATGTTGGGTGGTTGTCCAAAAGAGCGTG
CAGAGATTTCAATGCTTGAAGGAGCGGTTTTGGATATTAGATACGGTGTTTCGAGAATTGCATATAGTAA
AGACTTTGAAACTCTCAAAGTTGATTTTCTTAGCAAGCTACCTGAAATGCTGAAAATGTTCGAAGATCGT
TTATGTCATAAAACATATTTAAATGGTGATCATGTAACCCATCCTGACTTCATGTTGTATGACGCTCTTG
ATGTTGTTTTATACATGGACCCAATGTGCCTGGATGCGTTCCCAAAATTAGTTTGTTTTAAAAAACGTAT
TGAAGCTATCCCACAAATTGATAAGTACTTGAAATCCAGCAAGTATATAGCATGGCCTTTGCAGGGCTGG
CAAGCCACGTTTGGTGGTGGCGACCATCCTCCAACTAGTGGATCTGGTGGTGGTGGCGGCCGCCTGGTTC
CGAGGGGATCCATGGATATCGAATTCGTCGACCTCGAGGGATCCGGGCCCTCTAGATGCGGCCGCATGCA
TAAGCTTGAGTATTCTATAGTGTCACCTAAATCCCAGCTTGATCCGGCTGCTAACAAAGCCCGAAAGGAA
GCTGAGTTGGCTGCTGCCACCGCTGAGCAATAACTAGCATAACCCCTTGGGGCCTCTAAACGGGTCTTGA
GGGGTTTTTTGCTGAAAGGAGGAACTATATCCGGATAACCTGGCGTAATAGCGAAGAGGCCCGCACCGAT
CGCCCTTCCCAACAGTTGCGCAGCCTGAATGGCGAATGGAAATTGTAAGCGTTAATATTTTGTTAAAATT
CGCGTTAAATTTTTGTTAAATCAGCTCATTTTTTAACCAATAGGCCGAAATCGGCAAAATCCCTTATAAA
TCAAAAGAATAGACCGAGATAGGGT
[37 nt withheld, positions 1426-1462]
AAAGAACGTGGACTCCAACGTCAAAGG
[32 nt withheld, positions 1490-1521]
AGCTTGCATGCCTGCAGGTCGGAAGCATAAAGTGTAAAGCCTGGGGTGCCTAATGAGTGAGCTAACTTAC
ATTAATTGCGTTGCGCTCACTGCCCGCTTTCCAGTCGGGAAACCTGTCGTGCCAGCTGCATTAATGAATC
GGCCAACGCGCGGGGAGAGGCGGTTTGCGTATTGGGCGCCAGGGTGGTTTTTCTTTTCACCAGTGAGACG
GGCAACAGCTGATTGCCCTTCACCGCCTGGCCCTGAGAGAGTTGCAGCAAGCGGTCCACGCTGGTTTGCC
CCAGCAGGCGAAAATCCTGTTTGATGGTGGTTAACGGCGGGATATAACATGAGCTGTCTTCGGTATCGTC
GTATCCCACTACCGAGATATCCGCACCAACGCGCAGCCCGGACTCGGTAATGGCGCGCATTGCGCCCAGC
GCCATCTGATCGTTGGCAACCAGCATCGCAGTGGGAACGATGCCCTCATTCAGCATTTGCATGGTTTGTT
GAAAACCGGACATGGCACTCCAGTCGCCTTCCCGTTCCGCTATCGGCTGAATTTGATTGCGAGTGAGATA
TTTATGCCAGCCAGCCAGACGCAGACGCGCCGAGACAGAACTTAATGGGCCCGCTAACAGCGCGATTTGC
TGGTGACCCAATGCGACCAGATGCTCCACGCCCAGTCGCGTACCGTCTTCATGGGAGAAAATAATACTGT
TGATGGGTGTCTGGTCAGAGACATCAAGAAATAACGCCGGAACATTAGTGCAGGCAGCTTCCACAGCAAT
GGCATCCTGGTCATCCAGCGGATAGTTAATGATCAGCCCACTGACGCGTTGCGCGAGAAGATTGTGCACC
GCCGCTTTACAGGCTTCGACGCCGCTTCGTTCTACCATCGACACCACCACGCTGGCACCCAGTTGATCGG
CGCGAGATTTAATCGCCGCGACAATTTGCGACGGCGCGTGCAGGGCCAGACTGGAGGTGGCAACGCCAAT
CAGCAACGACTGTTTGCCCGCCAGTTGTTGTGCCACGCGGTTGGGAATGTAATTCAGCTCCGCCATCGCC
GCTTCCACTTTTTCCCGCGTTTTCGCAGAAACGTGGCTGGCCTGGTTCACCACGCGGGAAACGGTCTGAT
AAGAGACACCGGCATACTCTGCGACATCGTATAACGTTACTGGTTTCACATTCACCACCCTGAATTGACT
CTCTTCCGGGCGCTATCATGCCATACCGCGAAAGGTTTTGCACCATTCGATGGTGTCGGGTACCGAGCTC
GAATTGTGAACCATCACCCT
[91 nt withheld, positions 2802-2892]
G
[124 nt withheld, positions 2894-3017]
CCTGATGCGGTATTTTCTCCTTACGCATCTGTGCGGTATTTCACACCGCATATGGTGCACTCTCAGTACA
ATCTGCTCTGATGCCGCATAGTTAAGCCAGCCCCGACACCCGCCAACACCCGCTGACGCGCCCTGACGGG
CTTGTCTGCTCCCGGCATCCGCTTACAGACAAGCTGTGACCGTCTCCGGGAGCTGCATGTGTCAGAGGTT
TTCACCGTCATCACCGAAACGCGCGAGACGAAAGGGCCTCGTGATACGCCTATTTTTATAGGTTAATGTC
ATGATAATAATGGTTTCTTAGACGTCAGGTGGCACTTTTCGGGGAAATGTGCGCGGAACCCCTATTTGTT
TATTTTTCTAAATACATTCAAATATGTATCCGCTCATGAGACAATAACCCTGATAAATGCTTCAATAATA
TTGAAAAAGGAAGAGTATGAGTATTCAACATTTCCGTGTCGCCCTTATTCCCTTTTTTGCGGCATTTTGC
CTTCCTGTTTTTGCTCACCCAGAAACGCTGGTGAAAGTAAAAGATGCTGAAGATCAGTTGGGTGCACGAG
TGGGTTACATCGAACTGGATCTCAACAGCGGTAAGATCCTTGAGAGTTTTCGCCCCGAAGAACGTTTTCC
AATGATGAGCACTTTTAAAGTTCTGCTATGTGGCGCGGTATTATCCCGTATTGACGCCGGGCAAGAGCAA
CTCGGTCGCCGCATACACTATTCTCAGAATGACTTGGTTGAGTACTCACCAGTCACAGAAAAGCATCTTA
CGGATGGCATGACAGTAAGAGAATTATGCAGTGCTGCCATAACCATGAGTGATAACACTGCGGCCAACTT
ACTTCTGACAACGATCGGAGGACCGAAGGAGCTAACCGCTTTTTTGCACAACATGGGGGATCATGTAACT
CGCCTTGATCGTTGGGAACCGGAGCTGAATGAAGCCATACCAAACGACGAGCGTGACACCACGATGCCTG
TAGCAATGGCAACAACGTTGCGCAAACTATTAACTGGCGAACTACTTACTCTAGCTTCCCGGCAACAATT
AATAGACTGGATGGAGGCGGATAAAGTTGCAGGACCACTTCTGCGCTCGGCCCTTCCGGCTGGCTGGTTT
ATTGCTGATAAATCTGGAGCCGGTGAGCGTGGGTCTCGCGGTATCATTGCAGCACTGGGGCCAGATGGTA
AGCCCTCCCGTATCGTAGTTATCTACACGACGGGGAGTCAGGCAACTATGGATGAACGAAATAGACAGAT
CGCTGAGATAGGTGCCTCACTGATTAAGCATTGGTAACTGTCAGACCAAGTTTACTCATATATACTTTAG
ATTGATTTAAAACTTCATTTTTAATTTAAAAGGATCTAGGTGAAGATCCTTTTTGATAATCTCATGACCA
AAATCCCTTAACGTGAGTTTTCGTTCCACTGAGCGTCAGACCCCGTAGAAAAGATCAAAGGATCTTCTTG
AGATCCTTTTTTTCTGCGCGTAATCTGCTGCTTGCAAACAAAAAAACCACCGCTACCAGCGGTGGTTTGT
TTGCCGGATCAAGAGCTACCAACTCTTTTTCCGAAGGTAACTGGCTTCAGCAGAGCGCAGATACCAAATA
CTGTTCTTCTAGTGTAGCCGTAGTTAGGCCACCACTTCAAGAACTCTGTAGCACCGCCTACATACCTCGC
TCTGCTAATCCTGTTACCAGTGGCTGCTGCCAGTGGCGATAAGTCGTGTCTTACCGGGTTGGACTCAAGA
CGATAGTTACCGGATAAGGCGCAGCGGTCGGGCTGAACGGGGGGTTCGTGCACACAGCCCAGCTTGGAGC
GAACGACCTACACCGAACTGAGATACCTACAGCGTGAGCTATGAGAAAGCGCCACGCTTCCCGAAGGGAG
AAAGGCGGACAGGTATCCGGTAAGCGGCAGGGTCGGAACAGGAGAGCGCACGAGGGAGCTTCCAGGGGGA
AACGCCTGGTATCTTTATAGTCCTGTCGGGTTTCGCCACCTCTGACTTGAGCGTCGATTTTTGTGATGCT
CGTCAGGGGGGCGGAGCCTATGGAAAAACGCCAGCAACGCGGCCTTTTTACGGTTCCTGGCCTTTTGCTG
GCCTTTTGCTCACATGTTCTTTCCTGCGTTATCCCCTG
